LOCUS       Exported 10763 bp ds-DNA circular SYN 13-MAY-2021
DEFINITION  A CRISPR activation device with the necessary genes (dcas9
            controlled by Ptet, pspF-Delta-HTH::MCP controlled by promoter
            J23106), and the reporter part (PpspA-2G6 with sfgfp::ASV)..
ACCESSION   .
VERSION     .
KEYWORDS    pLY59
SOURCE      synthetic DNA construct
  ORGANISM  synthetic DNA construct
REFERENCE   1 (bases 1 to 10763)
  AUTHORS
  TITLE     Engineered CRISPRa enables programmable eukaryote-like gene
            activation in bacteria
  JOURNAL   Nature Communications 10, August 2019
REFERENCE   2 (bases 1 to 10763)
  AUTHORS   .
  TITLE     Direct Submission
  JOURNAL   Exported May 13, 2021 from SnapGene Server 1.1.58
            http://www.snapgene.com
FEATURES             Location/Qualifiers
     source          1..10763
                     /organism="synthetic DNA construct"
                     /mol_type="other DNA"
     terminator      2..59
                     /label=his operon terminator
                     /note="This putative transcriptin terminator from the E.
                     coli his operon has a 2-bp deletion introduced during
                     synthesis. Its efficiency has not been determined."
     primer_bind     complement(83..100)
                     /label=L4440
                     /note="L4440 vector, forward primer"
     CDS             complement(362..1312)
                     /codon_start=1
                     /gene="rep101"
                     /product="RepA protein needed for replication with the
                     pSC101 origin"
                     /label=Rep101
                     /translation="MSELVVFKANELAISRYDLTEHETKLILCCVALLNPTIENPTRKE
                     RTVSFTYNQYAQMMNISRENAYGVLAKATRELMTRTVEIRNPLVKGFEIFQWTNYAKFS
                     SEKLELVFSEEILPYLFQLKKFIKYNLEHVKSFENKYSMRIYEWLLKELTQKKTHKANI
                     EISLDEFKFMLMLENNYHEFKRLNQWVLKPISKDLNTYSNMKLVVDKRGRPTDTLIFQV
                     ELDRQMDLVTELENNQIKMNGDKIPTTITSDSYLHNGLRKTLHDALTAKIQLTSFEAKF
                     LSDMQSKYDLNGSFSWLTQKQRTTLENILAKYGRI"
     rep_origin      1360..1582
                     /label=pSC101 ori
                     /note="low-copy replication origin that requires the Rep101
                     protein"
     terminator      2074..2168
                     /label=lambda t0 terminator
                     /note="transcription terminator from phage lambda"
     CDS             complement(2198..3058)
                     /codon_start=1
                     /gene="bla"
                     /product="beta-lactamase"
                     /label=AmpR
                     /note="confers resistance to ampicillin, carbenicillin, and
                     related antibiotics"
                     /translation="MSIQHFRVALIPFFAAFCLPVFAHPETLVKVKDAEDQLGARVGYI
                     ELDLNSGKILESFRPEERFPMMSTFKVLLCGAVLSRIDAGQEQLGRRIHYSQNDLVEYS
                     PVTEKHLTDGMTVRELCSAAITMSDNTAANLLLTTIGGPKELTAFLHNMGDHVTRLDRW
                     EPELNEAIPNDERDTTMPVAMATTLRKLLTGELLTLASRQQLIDWMEADKVAGPLLRSA
                     LPAGWFIADKSGAGERGSRGIIAALGPDGKPSRIVVIYTTGSQATMDERNRQIAEIGAS
                     LIKHW"
     primer_bind     2821..2840
                     /label=Amp-R
                     /note="Ampicillin resistance gene, reverse primer"
     promoter        complement(3059..3163)
                     /gene="bla"
                     /label=AmpR promoter
     primer_bind     3228..3246
                     /label=pBRforEco
                     /note="pBR322 vectors, upsteam of EcoRI site, forward
                     primer"
     terminator      3250..3293
                     /label=bacterial terminator
                     /note="putative bacterial transcription terminator"
     misc_feature    3296..3317
                     /label=BioBrick prefix
                     /note="BioBrick prefix for parts that do not start with
                     ""ATG"""
     CDS             complement(3381..7487)
                     /codon_start=1
                     /product="catalytically dead mutant of the Cas9
                     endonuclease from the Streptococcus pyogenes Type II
                     CRISPR/Cas system"
                     /label=dCas9
                     /note="RNA-guided DNA-binding protein that lacks
                     endonuclease activity due to the D10A mutation in the RuvC
                     catalytic domain and the H840A mutation in the HNH
                     catalytic domain"
                     /translation="MDKKYSIGLAIGTNSVGWAVITDEYKVPSKKFKVLGNTDRHSIKK
                     NLIGALLFDSGETAEATRLKRTARRRYTRRKNRICYLQEIFSNEMAKVDDSFFHRLEES
                     FLVEEDKKHERHPIFGNIVDEVAYHEKYPTIYHLRKKLVDSTDKADLRLIYLALAHMIK
                     FRGHFLIEGDLNPDNSDVDKLFIQLVQTYNQLFEENPINASGVDAKAILSARLSKSRRL
                     ENLIAQLPGEKKNGLFGNLIALSLGLTPNFKSNFDLAEDAKLQLSKDTYDDDLDNLLAQ
                     IGDQYADLFLAAKNLSDAILLSDILRVNTEITKAPLSASMIKRYDEHHQDLTLLKALVR
                     QQLPEKYKEIFFDQSKNGYAGYIDGGASQEEFYKFIKPILEKMDGTEELLVKLNREDLL
                     RKQRTFDNGSIPHQIHLGELHAILRRQEDFYPFLKDNREKIEKILTFRIPYYVGPLARG
                     NSRFAWMTRKSEETITPWNFEEVVDKGASAQSFIERMTNFDKNLPNEKVLPKHSLLYEY
                     FTVYNELTKVKYVTEGMRKPAFLSGEQKKAIVDLLFKTNRKVTVKQLKEDYFKKIECFD
                     SVEISGVEDRFNASLGTYHDLLKIIKDKDFLDNEENEDILEDIVLTLTLFEDREMIEER
                     LKTYAHLFDDKVMKQLKRRRYTGWGRLSRKLINGIRDKQSGKTILDFLKSDGFANRNFM
                     QLIHDDSLTFKEDIQKAQVSGQGDSLHEHIANLAGSPAIKKGILQTVKVVDELVKVMGR
                     HKPENIVIEMARENQTTQKGQKNSRERMKRIEEGIKELGSQILKEHPVENTQLQNEKLY
                     LYYLQNGRDMYVDQELDINRLSDYDVDAIVPQSFLKDDSIDNKVLTRSDKNRGKSDNVP
                     SEEVVKKMKNYWRQLLNAKLITQRKFDNLTKAERGGLSELDKAGFIKRQLVETRQITKH
                     VAQILDSRMNTKYDENDKLIREVKVITLKSKLVSDFRKDFQFYKVREINNYHHAHDAYL
                     NAVVGTALIKKYPKLESEFVYGDYKVYDVRKMIAKSEQEIGKATAKYFFYSNIMNFFKT
                     EITLANGEIRKRPLIETNGETGEIVWDKGRDFATVRKVLSMPQVNIVKKTEVQTGGFSK
                     ESILPKRNSDKLIARKKDWDPKKYGGFDSPTVAYSVLVVAKVEKGKSKKLKSVKELLGI
                     TIMERSSFEKNPIDFLEAKGYKEVKKDLIIKLPKYSLFELENGRKRMLASAGELQKGNE
                     LALPSKYVNFLYLASHYEKLKGSPEDNEQKQLFVEQHKHYLDEIIEQISEFSKRVILAD
                     ANLDKVLSAYNKHRDKPIREQAENIIHLFTLTNLGAPAAFKYFDTTIDRKRYTSTKEVL
                     DATLIHQSITGLYETRIDLSQLGGD"
     RBS             7494..7505
                     /note="strong bacterial ribosome binding site (Elowitz and
                     Leibler, 2000)"
     promoter        7523..7578
                     /gene="tetR"
                     /label=tetR/tetA promoters
                     /note="overlapping promoters for bacterial tetR and tetA"
     protein_bind    7524..7542
                     /gene="tetO"
                     /label=tet operator
                     /bound_moiety="tetracycline repressor TetR"
                     /note="bacterial operator O2 for the tetR and tetA genes"
     CDS             7597..8220
                     /codon_start=1
                     /gene="tetR from transposon Tn10"
                     /product="tetracycline repressor TetR"
                     /label=TetR
                     /note="TetR binds to the tetracycline operator tetO to
                     inhibit transcription. This inhibition can be relieved by
                     adding tetracycline or doxycycline."
                     /translation="MSRLDKSKVINSALELLNEVGIEGLTTRKLAQKLGVEQPTLYWHV
                     KNKRALLDALAIEMLDRHHTHFCPLEGESWQDFLRNNAKSFRCALLSHRDGAKVHLGTR
                     PTEKQYETLENQLAFLCQQGFSLENALYALSAVGHFTLGCVLEDQEHQVAKEERETPTT
                     DSMPPLLRQAIELFDHQGAEPAFLFGLELIICGLEKQLKCESGS"
     primer_bind     complement(7670..7689)
                     /label=Tet-R
                     /note="Tetracycline resistance gene, reverse primer"
     CDS             8235..8246
                     /codon_start=1
                     /product="Factor Xa recognition and cleavage site"
                     /label=Factor Xa site
                     /translation="IEGR"
     misc_RNA        8452..8501
                     /label=sTRSV HHRz
                     /note="hammerhead ribozyme from the tobacco ringspot virus
                     satellite RNA (Khvorova et al., 2003)"
     RBS             8534..8545
                     /note="strong bacterial ribosome binding site (Elowitz and
                     Leibler, 2000)"
     CDS             8552..9265
                     /codon_start=1
                     /product="GFP variant that folds robustly even when fused
                     to poorly folded proteins (Pedelacq et al., 2006)"
                     /label=superfolder GFP
                     /translation="MRKGEELFTGVVPILVELDGDVNGHKFSVRGEGEGDATNGKLTLK
                     FICTTGKLPVPWPTLVTTLTYGVQCFARYPDHMKQHDFFKSAMPEGYVQERTISFKDDG
                     TYKTRAEVKFEGDTLVNRIELKGIDFKEDGNILGHKLEYNFNSHNVYITADKQKNGIKA
                     NFKIRHNVEDGSVQLADHYQQNTPIGDGPVLLPDNHYLSTQSVLSKDPNEKRDHMVLLE
                     FVTAAGITHGMDELYK"
     CDS             10701..10712
                     /codon_start=1
                     /product="Factor Xa recognition and cleavage site"
                     /label=Factor Xa site
                     /translation="IEGR"
     misc_feature    10744..1
                     /label=BioBrick suffix
                     /note="universal suffix for all parts"
ORIGIN
        1 gtccggcaaa aaagggcaag gtgtcaccac cctgcccttt ttctttaaaa ccgaaaagat
       61 tacttcgcgt tatgcaggct tcctcgctca ctgactcgct gcgctcggtc gttcggctgc
      121 ggcgagcggt atcagctcac tcaaaggcgg taatctcgag gttacattgt cgatctgttc
      181 atggtgaaca gctttgaatg caccaaaaac tcgtaaaagc tctgatgtat ctatcttttt
      241 tacaccgttt tcatctgtgc atatggacag ttttcccttt gatatgtaac ggtgaacagt
      301 tgttctactt ttgtttgtta gtcttgatgc ttcactgata gatacaagag ccataagaac
      361 ctcagatcct tccgtattta gccagtatgt tctctagtgt ggttcgttgt ttttgcgtga
      421 gccatgagaa cgaaccattg agatcatact tactttgcat gtcactcaaa aattttgcct
      481 caaaactggt gagctgaatt tttgcagtta aagcatcgtg tagtgttttt cttagtccgt
      541 tatgtaggta ggaatctgat gtaatggttg ttggtatttt gtcaccattc atttttatct
      601 ggttgttctc aagttcggtt acgagatcca tttgtctatc tagttcaact tggaaaatca
      661 acgtatcagt cgggcggcct cgcttatcaa ccaccaattt catattgctg taagtgttta
      721 aatctttact tattggtttc aaaacccatt ggttaagcct tttaaactca tggtagttat
      781 tttcaagcat taacatgaac ttaaattcat caaggctaat ctctatattt gccttgtgag
      841 ttttcttttg tgttagttct tttaataacc actcataaat cctcatagag tatttgtttt
      901 caaaagactt aacatgttcc agattatatt ttatgaattt ttttaactgg aaaagataag
      961 gcaatatctc ttcactaaaa actaattcta atttttcgct tgagaacttg gcatagtttg
     1021 tccactggaa aatctcaaag cctttaacca aaggattcct gatttccaca gttctcgtca
     1081 tcagctctct ggttgcttta gctaatacac cataagcatt ttccctactg atgttcatca
     1141 tctgagcgta ttggttataa gtgaacgata ccgtccgttc tttccttgta gggttttcaa
     1201 tcgtggggtt gagtagtgcc acacagcata aaattagctt ggtttcatgc tccgttaagt
     1261 catagcgact aatcgctagt tcatttgctt tgaaaacaac taattcagac atacatctca
     1321 attggtctag gtgattttaa tcactatacc aattgagatg ggctagtcaa tgataattac
     1381 atgtcctttt cctttgagtt gtgggtatct gtaaattctg ctagaccttt gctggaaaac
     1441 ttgtaaattc tgctagaccc tctgtaaatt ccgctagacc tttgtgtgtt ttttttgttt
     1501 atattcaagt ggttataatt tatagaataa agaaagaata aaaaaagata aaaagaatag
     1561 atcccagccc tgtgtataac tcactacttt agtcagttcc gcagtattac aaaaggatgt
     1621 cgcaaacgct gtttgctcct ctacaaaaca gaccttaaaa ccctaaaggc ttaagtagca
     1681 ccctcgcaag ctcgggcaaa tcgctgaata ttccttttgt ctccgaccat caggcacctg
     1741 agtcgctgtc tttttcgtga cattcagttc gctgcgctca cggctctggc agtgaatggg
     1801 ggtaaatggc actacaggcg ccttttatgg attcatgcaa ggaaactacc cataatacaa
     1861 gaaaagcccg tcacgggctt ctcagggcgt tttatggcgg gtctgctatg tggtgctatc
     1921 tgactttttg ctgttcagca gttcctgccc tctgattttc cagtctgacc acttcggatt
     1981 atcccgtgac aggtcattca gactggctaa tgcacccagt aaggcagcgg tatcatcaac
     2041 aggcttaccc gtcttactgt ccctagtgct tggattctca ccaataaaaa acgcccggcg
     2101 gcaaccgagc gttctgaaca aatccagatg gagttctgag gtcattactg gatctatcaa
     2161 caggagtcca agcgagctcg taaacttggt ctgacagtta ccaatgctta atcagtgagg
     2221 cacctatctc agcgatctgt ctatttcgtt catccatagt tgcctgactc cccgtcgtgt
     2281 agataactac gatacgggag ggcttaccat ctggccccag tgctgcaatg ataccgcgag
     2341 acccacgctc accggctcca gatttatcag caataaacca gccagccgga agggccgagc
     2401 gcagaagtgg tcctgcaact ttatccgcct ccatccagtc tattaattgt tgccgggaag
     2461 ctagagtaag tagttcgcca gttaatagtt tgcgcaacgt tgttgccatt gctacaggca
     2521 tcgtggtgtc acgctcgtcg tttggtatgg cttcattcag ctccggttcc caacgatcaa
     2581 ggcgagttac atgatccccc atgttgtgca aaaaagcggt tagctccttc ggtcctccga
     2641 tcgttgtcag aagtaagttg gccgcagtgt tatcactcat ggttatggca gcactgcata
     2701 attctcttac tgtcatgcca tccgtaagat gcttttctgt gactggtgag tactcaacca
     2761 agtcattctg agaatagtgt atgcggcgac cgagttgctc ttgcccggcg tcaatacggg
     2821 ataataccgc gccacatagc agaactttaa aagtgctcat cattggaaaa cgttcttcgg
     2881 ggcgaaaact ctcaaggatc ttaccgctgt tgagatccag ttcgatgtaa cccactcgtg
     2941 cacccaactg atcttcagca tcttttactt tcaccagcgt ttctgggtga gcaaaaacag
     3001 gaaggcaaaa tgccgcaaaa aagggaataa gggcgacacg gaaatgttga atactcatac
     3061 tcttcctttt tcaatattat tgaagcattt atcagggtta ttgtctcatg agcggataca
     3121 tatttgaatg tatttagaaa aataaacaaa taggggttcc gcgcacattt cccatggtgc
     3181 cacctgacgt ctaagaaacc attattatca tgacattaac ctataaaaat aggcgtatca
     3241 cgaggcagaa tttcagataa aaaaaatcct tagctttcgc taaggatgat ttctggaatt
     3301 cgcggccgct tctagagggg agaccagaaa caaaaaaagg ggagcggttt cccgctcccc
     3361 ttcaataatt ggctctagta ttagtcacct cctagctgac tcaaatcaat gcgtgtttca
     3421 taaagaccag tgatggattg atggataaga gtggcatcta aaacttcttt tgtagacgta
     3481 tatcgtttac gatcaattgt tgtatcaaaa tatttaaaag cagcgggagc tccaagattc
     3541 gtcaacgtaa ataaatgaat aatattttct gcttgttcac gtattggttt gtctctatgt
     3601 ttgttatatg cactaagaac tttatctaaa ttggcatctg ctaaaataac acgcttagaa
     3661 aattcactga tttgctcaat aatctcatct aaataatgct tatgctgctc cacaaacaat
     3721 tgtttttgtt cgttatcttc tggactaccc ttcaactttt cataatgact agctaaatat
     3781 aaaaaattca catatttgct tggcagagcc agctcatttc ctttttgtaa ttctccggca
     3841 ctagccagca tccgtttacg accgttttct aactcaaaaa gactatattt aggtagttta
     3901 atgattaagt cttttttaac ttccttatat cctttagctt ctaaaaagtc aatcggattt
     3961 ttttcaaagg aacttctttc cataattgtg atccctagta actctttaac ggattttaac
     4021 ttcttcgatt tccctttttc caccttagca accactagga ctgaataagc taccgttgga
     4081 ctatcaaaac caccatattt ttttggatcc cagtcttttt tacgagcaat aagcttgtcc
     4141 gaatttcttt ttggtaaaat tgactccttg gagaatccgc ctgtctgtac ttctgttttc
     4201 ttgacaatat tgacttgggg catggacaat actttgcgca ctgtggcaaa atctcgccct
     4261 ttatcccaga caatttctcc agtttcccca ttagtttcga ttagagggcg tttgcgaatc
     4321 tctccatttg caagtgtaat ttctgttttg aagaagttca tgatattaga gtaaaagaaa
     4381 tattttgcgg ttgctttgcc tatttcttgc tcagacttag caatcatttt acgaacatca
     4441 taaactttat aatcaccata gacaaactcc gattcaagtt ttggatattt cttaatcaaa
     4501 gcagttccaa cgacggcatt tagatacgca tcatgggcat gatggtaatt gttaatctca
     4561 cgtactttat agaattggaa atcttttcgg aagtcagaaa ctaatttaga ttttaaggta
     4621 atcactttaa cctctcgaat aagtttatca ttttcatcgt atttagtatt catgcgacta
     4681 tccaaaattt gtgccacatg cttagtgatt tggcgagttt caaccaattg gcgtttgata
     4741 aaaccagctt tatcaagttc actcaaacct ccacgttcag ctttcgttaa attatcaaac
     4801 ttacgttgag tgattaactt ggcgtttaga agttgtctcc aatagttttt catctttttg
     4861 actacttctt cacttggaac gttatccgat ttaccacgat ttttatcaga acgcgttaag
     4921 accttattgt ctattgaatc gtctttaagg aaactttgtg gaacaatggc atcgacatca
     4981 taatcactta aacgattaat atctaattct tggtccacat acatgtctct tccattttgg
     5041 agataataga gatagagctt ttcattttgc aattgagtat tttcaacagg atgctcttta
     5101 agaatctgac ttcctaattc tttgatacct tcttcgattc gtttcatacg ctctcgcgaa
     5161 tttttctggc ccttttgagt tgtctgattt tcacgtgcca tttcaataac gatattttct
     5221 ggcttatgcc gccccattac tttgaccaat tcatcaacaa cttttacagt ctgtaaaata
     5281 ccttttttaa tagcagggct accagctaaa tttgcaatat gttcatgtaa actatcgcct
     5341 tgtccagaca cttgtgcttt ttgaatgtct tctttaaatg tcaaactatc atcatggatc
     5401 agctgcataa aattgcgatt ggcaaaacca tctgatttca aaaaatctaa tattgttttg
     5461 ccagattgct tatccctaat accattaatc aattttcgag acaaacgtcc ccaaccagta
     5521 taacggcgac gtttaagctg tttcatcacc ttatcatcaa agaggtgagc atatgtttta
     5581 agtctttcct caatcatctc cctatcttca aataaggtca atgttaaaac aatatcctct
     5641 aagatatctt cattttcttc attatccaaa aaatctttat ctttaataat ttttagcaaa
     5701 tcatggtagg tacctaatga agcattaaat ctatcttcaa ctcctgaaat ttcaacacta
     5761 tcaaaacatt ctattttttt gaaataatct tcttttaatt gcttaacggt tacttttcga
     5821 tttgttttga agagtaaatc aacaatggct ttcttctgtt cacctgaaag aaatgctggt
     5881 tttcgcattc cttcagtaac atatttgacc tttgtcaatt cgttataaac cgtaaaatac
     5941 tcataaagca aactatgttt tggtagtact ttttcatttg gaagattttt atcaaagttt
     6001 gtcatgcgtt caataaatga ttgagctgaa gcacctttat cgacaacttc ttcaaaattc
     6061 catggggtaa ttgtttcttc agacttccga gtcatccatg caaaacgact attgccacgc
     6121 gccaatggac caacataata aggaatacga aaagtcaaga ttttttcaat cttctcacga
     6181 ttgtctttta aaaatggata aaagtcttct tgtcttctca aaatagcatg cagctcaccc
     6241 aagtgaattt gatggggaat agagccgttg tcaaaggtcc gttgcttgcg cagcaaatct
     6301 tcacgattta gtttcaccaa taattcctca gtaccatcca ttttttctaa aattggtttg
     6361 ataaatttat aaaattcttc ttggctagct cccccatcaa tataacctgc atatccgttt
     6421 tttgattgat caaaaaagat ttctttatac ttttctggaa gttgttgtcg aactaaagct
     6481 tttaaaagag tcaagtcttg atgatgttca tcgtagcgtt taatcattga agctgatagg
     6541 ggagccttag ttatttcagt atttactctt aggatatctg aaagtaaaat agcatctgat
     6601 aaattcttag ctgccaaaaa caaatcagca tattgatctc caatttgcgc caataaatta
     6661 tctaaatcat catcgtaagt atcttttgaa agctgtaatt tagcatcttc tgccaaatca
     6721 aaatttgatt taaaattagg ggtcaaaccc aatgacaaag caatgagatt cccaaataag
     6781 ccatttttct tctcaccggg gagctgagca atgagatttt ctaatcgtct tgatttactc
     6841 aatcgtgcag aaagaatcgc tttagcatct actccacttg cgttaatagg gttttcttca
     6901 aataattgat tgtaggtttg taccaactgg ataaatagtt tgtccacatc actattatca
     6961 ggatttaaat ctccctcaat caaaaaatga ccacgaaact taatcatatg cgctaaggcc
     7021 aaatagatta agcgcaaatc cgctttatca gtagaatcta ccaatttttt tcgcagatga
     7081 tagatagttg gatatttctc atgataagca acttcatcta ctatatttcc aaaaatagga
     7141 tgacgttcat gcttcttgtc ttcttccacc aaaaaagact cttcaagtcg atgaaagaaa
     7201 ctatcatcta ctttcgccat ctcatttgaa aaaatctcct gtagataaca aatacgattc
     7261 ttccgacgtg tataccttct acgagctgtc cgtttgaggc gagtcgcttc cgctgtctct
     7321 ccactgtcaa ataaaagagc ccctataaga ttttttttga tactgtggcg gtctgtattt
     7381 cccagaacct tgaacttttt agacggaacc ttatattcat cagtgatcac cgcccatccg
     7441 acgctatttg tgccgatagc taagcctatt gagtatttct tatccataga tcctttctcc
     7501 tctttagatc ttttcaattc ttttctctat cactgatagg gagtggtaaa ataactctat
     7561 caacgataga gtgtcaacaa aaattaggaa ttaatgatgt caagattaga taaaagtaaa
     7621 gtgattaaca gcgcattaga gctgcttaat gaggtcggaa tcgaaggttt aacaacccgt
     7681 aaactcgccc agaagctagg tgtagagcag cctacattgt attggcatgt aaaaaataag
     7741 cgggctttgc tcgacgcctt agccattgag atgttagata ggcaccatac tcacttttgc
     7801 cctttagaag gggaaagctg gcaagatttt ttacgtaata acgctaaaag ttttagatgt
     7861 gctttactaa gtcatcgcga tggagcaaaa gtacatttag gtacacggcc tacagaaaaa
     7921 cagtatgaaa ctctcgaaaa tcaattagcc tttttatgcc aacaaggttt ttcactagag
     7981 aatgcattat atgcactcag cgctgtgggg cattttactt taggttgcgt attggaagat
     8041 caagagcatc aagtcgctaa agaagaaagg gaaacaccta ctactgatag tatgccgcca
     8101 ttattacgac aagctatcga attatttgat caccaaggtg cagagccagc cttcttattc
     8161 ggccttgaat tgatcatatg cggattagaa aaacaactta aatgtgaaag tgggtcttaa
     8221 tactagagcc aattattgaa ggccgctaac gcggcctttt tttgtttctg gtctccctac
     8281 tagaaaagct gttgtggcaa aaaacggaaa gctgttgtgg caaaaaacgg catcctggca
     8341 tgttgctgtt gattcttcaa tcagatcttt ataaatcaaa aagataaaaa attggcacgc
     8401 aaattgtatt aacagttcag caggacaatc ctgaacgcaa atactagaga gctgtcaccg
     8461 gatgtgcttt ccggtctgat gagtccgtga ggacgaaaca gcctctacaa ataattttgt
     8521 ttaactagag attaaagagg agaaatacca tatgcgtaaa ggcgaagagc tgttcactgg
     8581 tgtcgtccct attctggtgg aactggatgg tgatgtcaac ggtcataagt tttccgtgcg
     8641 tggcgagggt gaaggtgacg caactaatgg taaactgacg ctgaagttca tctgtactac
     8701 tggtaaactg ccggtacctt ggccgactct ggtaacgacg ctgacttatg gtgttcagtg
     8761 ctttgctcgt tatccggacc atatgaagca gcatgacttc ttcaagtccg ccatgccgga
     8821 aggctatgtg caggaacgca cgatttcctt taaggatgac ggcacgtaca aaacgcgtgc
     8881 ggaagtgaaa tttgaaggcg ataccctggt aaaccgcatt gagctgaaag gcattgactt
     8941 taaagaagac ggcaatatcc tgggccataa gctggaatac aattttaaca gccacaatgt
     9001 ttacatcacc gccgataaac aaaaaaatgg cattaaagcg aattttaaaa ttcgccacaa
     9061 cgtggaggat ggcagcgtgc agctggctga tcactaccag caaaacactc caatcggtga
     9121 tggtcctgtt ctgctgccag acaatcacta tctgagcacg caaagcgttc tgtctaaaga
     9181 tccgaacgag aaacgcgatc atatggttct gctggagttc gtaaccgcag cgggcatcac
     9241 gcatggtatg gatgaactgt acaaaaggcc tgctgcaaac gacgaaaact acgctgcatc
     9301 agtttaataa tactagagcc aattattgaa ggcctcccta acggggggcc tttttttgtt
     9361 tctggtctcc ctactagagt ttacggctag ctcagtccta ggtatagtgc tagctactag
     9421 agtcacacag gaaagtacta gatggcagaa tacaaagata atttacttgg tgaggcgaac
     9481 agctttctcg aagtgctgga acaggtttcg catctcgcac cgctggacaa accggtgctc
     9541 atcatcggcg aacgcggcac cggtaaagag ctgattgcca gccgcctgca ttatctctcc
     9601 tcccgttggc aagggccgtt tatttccctt aactgcgcgg cgttaaatga aaatctgctg
     9661 gattccgaac tgtttggtca cgaagcgggg gcgtttaccg gtgcgcaaaa acgtcatcca
     9721 gggagatttg aacgtgccga cggcggtacg ctatttcttg atgaactcgc tacggcaccg
     9781 atgatggtgc aggagaaatt attgcgcgtg attgagtacg gtgaactgga gcgcgttggc
     9841 ggcagccaac cattgcaggt gaatgtgcgg ttggtatgcg cgacgaatgc cgatctcccg
     9901 gcgatggtca atgaaggcac ttttcgcgct gacctgctcg accgactggc ttttgatgtt
     9961 gtacaactgc caccactgcg cgagcgcgaa agcgacataa tgttgatggc agaatacttt
    10021 gccatccaga tgtgtcggga aatcaagctg cctctgttcc cggggtttac ggagcgcgcc
    10081 agagaaacat tgctgaatta tcgttggccg ggaaatattc gtgaattgaa aaacgtggtg
    10141 gaacgttcag tgtatcgcca cggcaccagc gattatccgc ttgatgacat cattattgat
    10201 ccctttaaac ggcgtccgcc tgaagacgct atcgccgttt cagaaaccac ctcgcttcca
    10261 acactgccgc tggatttacg tgagtttcag atgcagcagg aaaaagagtt gctgcaactc
    10321 agtttgcaaa tggcttctaa ctttactcag ttcgttctcg tcgacaatgg cggaactggc
    10381 gacgtgactg tcgccccaag caacttcgct aacgggatcg ctgaatggat cagctctaac
    10441 tcgcgttcac aggcttacaa agtaacctgt agcgttcgtc agagctctgc gcagaatcgc
    10501 aaatacacca tcaaagtcga ggtgcctaaa ggcgcctggc gttcgtactt aaatatggaa
    10561 ctaaccattc caattttcgc cacgaactcc gactgcgagc ttattgttaa ggcaatgcaa
    10621 ggtctcctaa aagatggaaa cccgattccc tcagcaatcg cagcaaactc cggcatctac
    10681 taataatact agagccaatt attgaaggcc gctaacgcgg cctttttttg tttctggtct
    10741 ccctactagt agcggccgct gca
//
