[The description below was written by a language model from this plasmid's Addgene catalogue record and the feature table of its GenBank file.]
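Description:
pLY59 is a low-copy bacterial expression plasmid of about 10.8 kb, built on pSB4A3mut, a mutated version of a BioBrick-format backbone. It carries most of a CRISPR activation (CRISPRa) device for E. coli together with its fluorescent readout. It replicates from the pSC101 origin, which depends on the plasmid-encoded Rep101 protein, and is selected with ampicillin through the bla gene. Terminators (his operon, lambda t0 and a further putative bacterial terminator) insulate the backbone, and the cargo sits between the BioBrick prefix and suffix.

The payload comprises four expression units. Catalytically dead Streptococcus pyogenes Cas9 (D10A, H840A) lies on the reverse strand and diverges from tetR across the overlapping tetR/tetA promoter and operator region. This places dCas9 under TetR repression, which tetracycline-class inducers relieve. The activator, pspFΔHTH::MCP, is expressed constitutively from the Anderson promoter J23106. It is the E. coli PspF protein with its helix-turn-helix DNA-binding domain deleted and an MS2 coat protein domain fused at its C terminus. MCP binds MS2 RNA hairpins, so the activator is presumably recruited to dCas9 through a hairpin-bearing guide RNA. No guide RNA cassette is listed in the record, so one would apparently be supplied separately. The activator coding region is not annotated in the feature table but presumably occupies the unannotated stretch downstream of sfGFP.

The reporter is superfolder GFP with a C-terminal ASV degradation tag, which shortens its half-life. It is driven by the engineered PpspA-2G6 promoter and preceded by an sTRSV hammerhead ribozyme insulator and a strong RBS. The plasmid serves to test programmable, dCas9-directed gene activation in bacteria by fluorescence.
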