Addgene plasmid #130927: pLY59
Purpose: A CRISPR activation device with the necessary genes (dcas9 controlled by Ptet, pspFΔHTH::MCP controlled by promoter J23106), and the reporter part (PpspA-2G6 with sfgfp::ASV).
Depositing lab: Baojun Wang. Depositing organization: University of Edinburgh. Publication: Engineered CRISPRa enables programmable eukaryote-like gene activation in bacteria. Liu Y, Wan X, Wang B. Nat Commun. 2019 Aug 26;10(1):3693. doi: 10.1038/s41467-019-11479-0. PubMed 31451697.
Backbone
  Vector backbone: pSB4A3mut
  Backbone manufacturer: Original version designed by: Reshma Shetty; Mutations introduced by: unknown
  Backbone size w/o insert (bp): 3337
  Total vector size (bp): 10765
  Vector type: Bacterial Expression, Synthetic Biology
Growth in bacteria
  Bacterial resistance: Ampicillin, 100 μg/mL
  Growth temperature: 37°C
  Growth strain: DH5alpha
  Growth instructions: Culture in the Lennox’s Luria-Bertani (LB) medium (10 g/L peptone, 5 g/L yeast extract, 5 g/L NaCl)
  Copy number: Low Copy
Gene/Insert 1
  Gene/Insert name: dcas9
  Species: Synthetic; Streptococcus pyogenes
  Insert size (bp): 4170
  Mutation: Mutations D10A and H840A on WT cas9. Synonymous mutation at R63 of dcas9 (CGT>CGC); Synonymous mutation at R447 of dcas9 (CGA>CGT)
  Promoter: Ptet
  Cloning method: Unknown
  Sequencing primers: 5′ TGCCACCTGACGTCTAAGAA; 3′ TGCGCTGTTAATCACTTTACTTTTATCTAATCTTG
Gene/Insert 2
  Gene/Insert name: tetR
  Species: E. coli
  Insert size (bp): 790
  Mutation: Synonymous mutation at S2 of tetR (TCT>TCA)
  Promoter: Ptet
  Cloning method: Unknown
  Sequencing primers: 5′ GAGCTGTCCGTTTGAGGCGAGTCGCTTCCGCTG; 3′ CTCGCCACGCACGGAAAACTTATGACCGTTGAC
Gene/Insert 3
  Gene/Insert name: sfgfp
  Species: Synthetic
  Insert size (bp): 1094
  Promoter: PpspA-2G6
  Tag / fusion protein: ASV tag (C terminal on insert)
  Cloning method: Restriction Enzyme; 5′ cloning site XbaI (destroyed during cloning); 3′ cloning site SpeI (destroyed during cloning)
  Sequencing primers: 5′ AGCATCAAGTCGCTAAAGAAGAAAGGGAAACACCTACTACTG; 3′ CACGAATATTTCCCGGCCAACGATAATTCAGC
Gene/Insert 4
  Gene/Insert name: pspFΔHTH::MCP
  Species: E. coli
  Insert size (bp): 1372
  Mutation: The HTH domain of the pspF gene was deleted (297-326); Synonymous mutation at N86 (AAT>AAC) of the MCP domain of pspFΔHTH::MCP
  Promoter: Anderson promoter: J23106
  Tag / fusion protein: MCP (MS2 coat protein) (C terminal on insert)
  Cloning method: Restriction Enzyme; 5′ cloning site XbaI (destroyed during cloning); 3′ cloning site SpeI, PstI (not destroyed)
  Sequencing primers: 5′ ATGCGTAAAGGCGAAGAGCTGTTCACTG; 3′ ATTACCGCCTTTGAGTGAGC
Terms and licenses: Academic/Nonprofit Terms; Industry Terms: Not Available to Industry
Depositor comments: The Top10 bacterial strain should be used for downstream applications
How to cite: pLY59 was a gift from Baojun Wang (Addgene plasmid # 130927 ; http://n2t.net/addgene:130927 ; RRID:Addgene_130927)
